>Addgene plasmid #230865 | AiP13985: pAAV-AiE0445h_3xC2-minBG-jRGECO1a-WPRE3-BGHpA (Alias: CN3985) | addgene full sequence | sequence record 459524 | Addgene NGS Result
CCTGCAGGCAGCTGCGCGCTCGCTCGCTCACTGAGGCCGCCCGGGCGTCGGGCGACCTTTGGTCGCCCGG
CCTCAGTGAGCGAGCGAGCGCGCAGAGAGGGAGTGGCCAACTCCATCACTAGGGGTTCCTGCGGCCGCAC
GCGTGTGGAGGACTTTGAGCTTAACCCTATTAAATTTAATCTAATATATTCAGCAGCCTGTCACAATCTT
GTTAAATCTTTATTCCGTCACCCACCTTATTAGGGGGCCCTCCCACTTTAGTCATCAGCAGATTAGTAAG
CATGCCATTTAGATGTCATCTAAGTTAATGAACCTGACTGAGCCAGAGTCACATGGCAGAGTCACAGAAA
CTCCTTCTGAGCTGGCGTGGAGGACTTTGAGCTTAACCCTATTAAATTTAATCTAATATATTCAGCAGCC
TGTCACAATCTTGTTAAATCTTTATTCCGTCACCCACCTTATTAGGGGGCCCTCCCACTTTAGTCATCAG
CAGATTAGTAAGCATGCCATTTAGATGTCATCTAAGTTAATGAACCTGACTGAGCCAGAGTCACATGGCA
GAGTCACAGAAACTCCTTCTGAGCTGGCGTGGAGGACTTTGAGCTTAACCCTATTAAATTTAATCTAATA
TATTCAGCAGCCTGTCACAATCTTGTTAAATCTTTATTCCGTCACCCACCTTATTAGGGGGCCCTCCCAC
TTTAGTCATCAGCAGATTAGTAAGCATGCCATTTAGATGTCATCTAAGTTAATGAACCTGACTGAGCCAG
AGTCACATGGCAGAGTCACAGAAACTCCTTCTGAGCTGGCGAGCTCGGGCTGGGCATAAAAGTCAGGGCA
GAGCCATCTATTGCTTACATTTGCTTCTGGGATCCACCCGCCACCATGCTGCAGAACGAGCTTGCTCTTA
AGTTGGCTGGACTTGATATTAACAAGACTGGAGGAGGTTCTCATCATCATCATCATCATGGTATGGCAAG
CATGACTGGTGGACAGCAAATGGGTCGGGATCTGTACGACGATGACGATAAGGATCTCGCAACAATGGTC
GACTCATCACGTCGTAAGTGGAATAAGGCAGGTCACGCAGTCAGAGCTATAGGTCGGCTGAGCTCCCCCG
TGGTTTCCGAGCGGATGTACCCCGAGGACGGCGCCCTGAAGAGCGAGATCAAGAAGGGGCTGAGGCTGAA
GGACGGCGGCCACTACGCCGCCGAGGTCAAGACCACCTACAAGGCCAAGAAGCCCGTGCAGCTGCCCGGC
GCCTACATCGTGGACATCAAGTTGGACATCGTGTCCCACAACGAGGACTACACCATCGTGGAACAGTGCG
AACGCGCCGAGGGCCGCCACTCCACCGGCGGCATGGACGAGCTGTACAAGGGAGGTACAGGCGGGAGTCT
GGTGAGCAAGGGCGAGGAGGATAACATGGCCATCATCAAGGAGTTCATGCGCTTCAAGGTGCACATGGAG
GGCTCCGTGAACGGCCACGAGTTCGAGATCGAGGGCGAGGGCGAGGGCCGCCCCTACGAGGCCTTTCAGA
CCGCTAAGCTGAAGGTGACCAAGGGTGGCCCCCTGCCCTTCGCCTGGGACATCCTGTCCCCTCAGTTCAT
GTACGGCTCCAAGGCCTACATTAAGCACCCAGCCGACATCCCCGACTACTTCAAGCTGTCCTTCCCCGAG
GGCTTCAGGTGGGAGCGCGTGATGAACTTCGAGGACGGCGGCATTATTCACGTGAACCAGGACTCCTCCC
TGCAGGACGGCGTATTCATCTACAAGGTGAAGCTGCGCGGCACCAACTTCCCCCCCGACGGCCCCGTAAT
GCAGAAGAAGACCATGGGCTGGGAGGCTACTCGTGACGACCTGACTGAAGAGCAGATCGCAGAATTTAAA
GAGGCTTTCTCCCTATTTGACAAGGACGGGGATGGGACGATAACAACCAAGGAGCTTGGGACGGTGTTCC
GATCGCTGGGGCAGAACCCCACAGAAGCAGAGCTGCAGGACATGATCAATGAAGTAGATGCCGACGGTGA
CGGCACATTCGACTTCCCTGAGTTCCTGACGATGATGGCAAGAAAAATGAATGACACAGACAGTGAAGAG
GAAATTCGCGAAGCGTTCCGCGTGTTTGATAAGGACGGCAATGGCTACATCGGCGCAGCAGAGCTTCGCC
ACGTGATGACAGACCTTGGAGAGAAGTTAACAGATGAGGAGGTTGATGAAATGATCAGGGTAGCAGACAT
CGATGGGGATGGTCAGGTAAACTACGAAGAGTTTGTACAAATGATGACAGCGAAGTGAGGCGCGCCGCGG
CCGCGAATTCGATATCATAATCAACCTCTGGATTACAAAATTTGTGAAAGATTGACTGGTATTCTTAACT
ATGTTGCTCCTTTTACGCTATGTGGATACGCTGCTTTAATGCCTTTGTATCATGCTATTGCTTCCCGTAT
GGCTTTCATTTTCTCCTCCTTGTATAAATCCTGGTTAGTTCTTGCCACGGCGGAACTCATCGCCGCCTGC
CTTGCCCGCTGCTGGACAGGGGCTCGGCTGTTGGGCACTGACAATTCCGTGGCTCGAGAGATCTTCGACT
GTGCCTTCTAGTTGCCAGCCATCTGTTGTTTGCCCCTCCCCCGTGCCTTCCTTGACCCTGGAAGGTGCCA
CTCCCACTGTCCTTTCCTAATAAAATGAGGAAATTGCATCGCATTGTCTGAGTAGGTGTCATTCTATTCT
GGGGGGTGGGGTGGGGCAGGACAGCAAGGGGGAGGATTGGGAAGACAATAGCAGGCATGAGATCTCACGT
GCGGACCGAGCGGCCGCAGGAACCCCTAGTGATGGAGTTGGCCACTCCCTCTCTGCGCGCTCGCTCGCTC
ACTGAGGCCGGGCGACCAAAGGTCGCCCGACGCCCGGGCTTTGCCCGGGCGGCCTCAGTGAGCGAGCGAG
CGCGCAGCTGCCTGCAGGGGCGCCTGATGCGGTATTTTCTCCTTACGCATCTGTGCGGTATTTCACACCG
CATA
[95 nt withheld, positions 3015-3109]
T
[46 nt withheld, positions 3111-3156]
C
[141 nt withheld, positions 3158-3298]
CCTTTGACGTTGGAGTCCACGTTCTTT
[37 nt withheld, positions 3326-3362]
ACTCTATCTCGGGCTATTCTTTTGATTTATAAGGGATTTTGCCGATTTCGGTCTATTGGTTAAAAAATGA
GCTGATTTAACAAAAATTTAACGCGAATTTTAACAAAATATTAACGTTTACAATTTTATGGTGCACTCTC
AGTACAATCTGCTCTGATGCCGCATAGTTAAGCCAGCCCCGACACCCGCCAACACCCGCTGACGCGCCCT
GACGGGCTTGTCTGCTCCCGGCATCCGCTTACAGACAAGCTGTGACCGTCTCCGGGAGCTGCATGTGTCA
GAGGTTTTCACCGTCATCACCGAAACGCGCGAGACGAAAGGGCCTCGTGATACGCCTATTTTTATAGGTT
AATGTCATGATAATAATGGTTTCTTAGACGTCAGGTGGCACTTTTCGGGGAAATGTGCGCGGAACCCCTA
TTTGTTTATTTTTCTAAATACATTCAAATATGTATCCGCTCATGAGACAATAACCCTGATAAATGCTTCA
ATAATATTGAAAAAGGAAGAGTATGAGTATTCAACATTTCCGTGTCGCCCTTATTCCCTTTTTTGCGGCA
TTTTGCCTTCCTGTTTTTGCTCACCCAGAAACGCTGGTGAAAGTAAAAGATGCTGAAGATCAGTTGGGTG
CACGAGTGGGTTACATCGAACTGGATCTCAACAGCGGTAAGATCCTTGAGAGTTTTCGCCCCGAAGAACG
TTTTCCAATGATGAGCACTTTTAAAGTTCTGCTATGTGGCGCGGTATTATCCCGTATTGACGCCGGGCAA
GAGCAACTCGGTCGCCGCATACACTATTCTCAGAATGACTTGGTTGAGTACTCACCAGTCACAGAAAAGC
ATCTTACGGATGGCATGACAGTAAGAGAATTATGCAGTGCTGCCATAACCATGAGTGATAACACTGCGGC
CAACTTACTTCTGACAACGATCGGAGGACCGAAGGAGCTAACCGCTTTTTTGCACAACATGGGGGATCAT
GTAACTCGCCTTGATCGTTGGGAACCGGAGCTGAATGAAGCCATACCAAACGACGAGCGTGACACCACGA
TGCCTGTAGCAATGGCAACAACGTTGCGCAAACTATTAACTGGCGAACTACTTACTCTAGCTTCCCGGCA
ACAATTAATAGACTGGATGGAGGCGGATAAAGTTGCAGGACCACTTCTGCGCTCGGCCCTTCCGGCTGGC
TGGTTTATTGCTGATAAATCTGGAGCCGGTGAGCGTGGGTCTCGCGGTATCATTGCAGCACTGGGGCCAG
ATGGTAAGCCCTCCCGTATCGTAGTTATCTACACGACGGGGAGTCAGGCAACTATGGATGAACGAAATAG
ACAGATCGCTGAGATAGGTGCCTCACTGATTAAGCATTGGTAACTGTCAGACCAAGTTTACTCATATATA
CTTTAGATTGATTTAAAACTTCATTTTTAATTTAAAAGGATCTAGGTGAAGATCCTTTTTGATAATCTCA
TGACCAAAATCCCTTAACGTGAGTTTTCGTTCCACTGAGCGTCAGACCCCGTAGAAAAGATCAAAGGATC
TTCTTGAGATCCTTTTTTTCTGCGCGTAATCTGCTGCTTGCAAACAAAAAAACCACCGCTACCAGCGGTG
GTTTGTTTGCCGGATCAAGAGCTACCAACTCTTTTTCCGAAGGTAACTGGCTTCAGCAGAGCGCAGATAC
CAAATACTGTTCTTCTAGTGTAGCCGTAGTTAGGCCACCACTTCAAGAACTCTGTAGCACCGCCTACATA
CCTCGCTCTGCTAATCCTGTTACCAGTGGCTGCTGCCAGTGGCGATAAGTCGTGTCTTACCGGGTTGGAC
TCAAGACGATAGTTACCGGATAAGGCGCAGCGGTCGGGCTGAACGGGGGGTTCGTGCACACAGCCCAGCT
TGGAGCGAACGACCTACACCGAACTGAGATACCTACAGCGTGAGCTATGAGAAAGCGCCACGCTTCCCGA
AGGGAGAAAGGCGGACAGGTATCCGGTAAGCGGCAGGGTCGGAACAGGAGAGCGCACGAGGGAGCTTCCA
GGGGGAAACGCCTGGTATCTTTATAGTCCTGTCGGGTTTCGCCACCTCTGACTTGAGCGTCGATTTTTGT
GATGCTCGTCAGGGGGGCGGAGCCTATGGAAAAACGCCAGCAACGCGGCCTTTTTACGGTTCCTGGCCTT
TTGCTGGCCTTTTGCTCACATGT
Features (pLannotate 1.2.2; 19 found; start..end, strand, type, name):
     12..39      +  repeat_region  AAV2 ITR (fragment): inverted terminal repeat of adeno-associated virus serotype 2 inverted
     68..95      +  repeat_region  AAV2 ITR (fragment): inverted terminal repeat of adeno-associated virus serotype 2 inverted
    952..972     +  CDS            capTEV™ (fragment): composite tag for in vivo biotinylation, TEV protease cleavage, and 6xHis tagging
    973..1005    +  CDS            T7 tag (gene 10 leader): leader peptide from bacteriophage T7 gene 10 promotes efficient translation in E. coli
   1009..1032    +  CDS            Xpress™ tag: Xpress™ epitope tag, including an enterokinase recognition and cleavage site
   1060..1115    +  CDS            calmodulin-binding peptide (fragment): calmodulin-binding peptide from avian smooth muscle myosin light chain kinase
   1122..1848    +  CDS            HyPerRed (fragment): red fluorescent genetically encoded indicator for H2O2 ()
   1855..2295    +  CDS            CALM1: CALM1_HUMAN - Also known as CALM, CAM, CAM1. Experimental evidence at protein level: Swiss-Prot protein existence level 1. (Microbial infection) Required for Legionella pneumophila SidJ glutamylase activity. From Homo sapiens (Human).
   2329..2486    +  misc_feature   WPRE (fragment): woodchuck hepatitis virus posttranscriptional regulatory element
   2492..2572    +  misc_feature   WPRE (fragment): woodchuck hepatitis virus posttranscriptional regulatory element
   2589..2700    +  polyA_signal   bGH poly(A) signal: bovine growth hormone polyadenylation signal
   2818..2958    +  repeat_region  AAV2 ITR: inverted terminal repeat of adeno-associated virus serotype 2 inverted
   2963..3014    -  misc_feature   bom (fragment): basis of mobility region from pBR322
   3033..3488    +  rep_origin     f1 ori (sequence partly withheld): f1 bacteriophage origin of replication; arrow indicates direction of (+) strand synthesis
   3489..3538    -  misc_feature   bom (fragment): basis of mobility region from pBR322
   3640..3675    -  CDS            rop (fragment): Rop protein, which maintains plasmids at low copy number; rop
   3770..3874    +  promoter       AmpR promoter: bla
   3875..4735    +  CDS            AmpR: β-lactamase; bla; confers resistance to ampicillin, carbenicillin, and related antibiotics
   4906..5494    +  rep_origin     ori: high-copy-number ColE1/pMB1/pBR322/pUC origin of replication
