[The description below was written by a language model from this plasmid's Addgene catalogue record and pLannotate feature annotations shown in this document.]
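Description:
AiP13985: pAAV-AiE0445h_3xC2-minBG-jRGECO1a-WPRE3-BGHpA (alias CN3985) is a 5,555 nt AAV transfer plasmid for mammalian expression, built on a pAAV backbone. It is propagated in E. coli through a high-copy ColE1/pUC-type origin and selected with ampicillin via the bla (AmpR) gene and its promoter; an f1 phage origin and small remnants of pBR322 bom and rop sequences are also annotated in the backbone. The expression cassette lies between AAV2 inverted terminal repeats, which are the cis elements needed for replication and packaging of the cassette into recombinant AAV particles. One ITR is annotated in full, while the other is detected only as short fragments.

According to the name and stated purpose, expression is controlled by AiE0445h_3xC2, an enhancer sequence designed to drive AAV-mediated transgene expression in striatal indirect pathway medium spiny neurons (D2-MSNs). It is paired with a minimal promoter labelled minBG. Neither element is picked up by the automated annotation, which leaves the region upstream of the coding sequence unannotated. The payload is jRGECO1a, a red fluorescent genetically encoded calcium indicator. The feature table captures it piecemeal as N-terminal leader tags (a His-tag-containing fragment, T7 tag, Xpress tag), a calmodulin-binding peptide from myosin light chain kinase, a red fluorescent protein core (matched by homology to HyPerRed), and calmodulin, consistent with the sensor's modular design. A shortened WPRE (WPRE3, seen as two fragments) enhances transcript expression, and a bovine growth hormone polyadenylation signal terminates the cassette. The construct is suited to producing enhancer AAVs for calcium imaging of D2-MSN activity without relying on transgenic driver lines.
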