Addgene plasmid #230865: AiP13985: pAAV-AiE0445h_3xC2-minBG-jRGECO1a-WPRE3-BGHpA (Alias: CN3985)
Purpose: AiE0445h_3xC2 is an enhancer sequence, designed to drive AAV-mediated transgene expression in striatal indirect pathway MSNs (D2-MSNs)
Depositing lab: Allen Institute for Brain Science & Jonathan Ting. Depositing organization: Allen Institute. Publication: Enhancer AAV toolbox for accessing and perturbing striatal cell types and circuits. Hunker AC, Wirthlin ME, Gill G, Johansen NJ, Hooper M, Omstead V, Vargas S, Lerma MN, Taskin N, Weed N, Laird WD, Bishaw YM, Bendrick JL, Gore BB, Ben-Simon Y, Opitz-Araya X, Martinez RA, Way SW, Thyagarajan B, Otto S, Sanchez REA, Alexander JR, Amaya A, Amster A, Arbuckle J, Ayala A, Baker PM, Barcelli T, Barta S, Bertagnolli D, Bielstein C, Bishwakarma P, Bowlus J, Boyer G, Brouner K, Casian B, Casper T, Chakka AB, Chakrabarty R, Chong P, Clark M, Colbert K, Daniel S, Dawe T, Departee M, DiValentin P, Donadio NP, Dotson NI, Dwivedi D, Egdorf T, Fliss T, Gary A, Goldy J, Grasso C, Groce EL, Gudsnuk K, Han W, Haradon Z, Hastings S, Helback O, Ho WV, Huang C, Johnson T, Jones DL, Juneau Z, Kenney J, Leibly M, Li S, Liang E, Loeffler H, Lusk NA, Madigan Z, Malloy J, Malone J, McCue R, Melchor J, Mich JK, Moosman S, Morin E, Naidoo R, Newman D, Ngo K, Nguyen K, Oster AL, Ouellette B, Oyama AA, Pena N, Pham T, Phillips E, Pom C, Potekhina L, Ransford S, Ray PL, Reding M, Rette DF, Reynoldson C, Rimorin C, Sigler AR, Rocha DB, Ronellenfitch K, Ruiz A, Sawyer L, Sevigny JP, Shapovalova NV, Shepard N, Shulga L, Soliman S, Staats B, Taormina MJ, Tieu M, Wang Y, Wilkes J, Wood T, Zhou T, Williford A, Dee N, Mollenkopf T, Ng L, Esposito L, Kalmbach BE, Yao S, Ariza J, Collman F, Mufti S, Smith K, Waters J, Ersing I, Patrick M, Zeng H, Lein ES, Kojima Y, Horwitz G, Owen SF, Levi BP, Daigle TL, Tasic B, Bakken TE, Ting JT. Neuron. 2025 May 21;113(10):1507-1524.e17. doi: 10.1016/j.neuron.2025.04.035. PubMed 40403704.
Backbone
  Vector backbone: pAAV
  Vector type: Mammalian Expression, AAV
Growth in bacteria
  Bacterial resistance: Ampicillin, 100 μg/mL
  Growth temperature: 30°C
  Growth strain: NEB Stable
  Copy number: Unknown
Gene/Insert
  Gene/Insert name: jRGECO1a
Terms and licenses: Academic/Nonprofit Terms; Industry Terms: Not Available to Industry
Depositor comments: Please visit https://doi.org/10.1101/2024.09.27.615553 for bioRxiv preprint.
How to cite: AiP13985: pAAV-AiE0445h_3xC2-minBG-jRGECO1a-WPRE3-BGHpA (Alias: CN3985) was a gift from Allen Institute for Brain Science & Jonathan Ting (Addgene plasmid # 230865 ; http://n2t.net/addgene:230865 ; RRID:Addgene_230865)
